Addgene plasmid #26926: pBABEpuro WT ATG3
Depositing lab: Jayanta Debnath. Depositing organization: University of California, San Francisco (UCSF). Publication: ATG12 conjugation to ATG3 regulates mitochondrial homeostasis and cell death. Radoshevich L, Murrow L, Chen N, Fernandez E, Roy S, Fung C, Debnath J. Cell. 2010 Aug 20. 142(4):590-600. 10.1016/j.cell.2010.07.018 PubMed 20723759.
Backbone
  Vector backbone: pBABE-puro
  Backbone size w/o insert (bp): 5169
  Vector type: Mammalian Expression, Retroviral
  Selectable markers: Puromycin
Growth in bacteria
  Bacterial resistance: Ampicillin, 100 μg/mL
  Growth temperature: 37°C
  Growth strain: DH5alpha
  Copy number: High Copy
Gene/Insert
  Gene/Insert name: autophagy-related 3 (yeast) (alt names: Atg3; APG3; Atg3l)
  Species: M. musculus (mouse)
  Insert size (bp): 1100
  GenBank ID: NM_026402
  Entrez Gene: Atg3 (a.k.a. 2610016C12Rik, APG3, Apg3l, Atg3l, PC3-96)
  Tag / fusion protein: V5 (C terminal on insert); His (C terminal on insert)
  Cloning method: Restriction Enzyme; 5′ cloning site BamHI (not destroyed); 3′ cloning site EcoRI (not destroyed)
  Sequencing primers: 5′ n/a
Resource information
  A portion of this plasmid was derived from a plasmid made by: Originally cloned from pCMV-SPORT6 vector from Open Biosystems, MMM1013-65573.
Terms and licenses: Academic/Nonprofit Terms; Industry Terms: Not Available to Industry
How to cite: pBABEpuro WT ATG3 was a gift from Jayanta Debnath (Addgene plasmid # 26926)
