[The description below was written by a language model from this plasmid's Addgene catalogue record.]
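Description:
pBABEpuro WT ATG3 is a retroviral mammalian expression plasmid built on the pBABE-puro backbone (about 5.2 kb without insert). It carries the wild-type mouse Atg3 coding sequence, an insert of roughly 1.1 kb. It is maintained in E. coli as a high-copy plasmid under ampicillin selection, and mammalian cells that have taken up the construct can be selected with puromycin. No feature table is provided, so individual regulatory elements are not listed. In the standard pBABE-puro design, the cloned gene is transcribed from the Moloney murine leukemia virus 5′ LTR, which also provides the packaging signal-containing genomic RNA, and puromycin resistance is driven by an internal SV40 promoter. The plasmid lacks the viral structural genes, so it needs a packaging cell line or helper plasmids to produce replication-incompetent virus for stable transduction of dividing cells.

The Atg3 cDNA was inserted between the BamHI and EcoRI sites, both of which are retained, and was originally derived from a commercial pCMV-SPORT6 cDNA clone. The encoded protein carries V5 and His tags at its C terminus, allowing detection or immunoprecipitation with anti-tag antibodies and affinity purification on metal resin. ATG3 is the E2-like enzyme of the autophagy pathway that mediates lipidation of LC3/ATG8 family proteins. The associated study examined covalent conjugation of ATG12 to ATG3 and its role in mitochondrial homeostasis and cell death. The "WT" designation suggests the construct serves as the wild-type reference, for example for stable expression or reconstitution experiments alongside mutant versions, although the record does not describe such companion constructs.
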