>Addgene plasmid #26926 | pBABEpuro WT ATG3 | addgene partial sequence | sequence record 33441 | 26926 with pBABE-3
TCCGTCATGGTGATGGTGATGATGACCGGTACGCGTAGAATCGAGACCGAGGAGAGGGTTAGGGATAGGC
TTACCTTCGAACCGCGGGCCCTCTAGACTCGAGCGGCCGCAAATCATTGTGAAGTGTCTTGTGTAGTCAT
ATTCTATTGTTGGAATGACAGCTTGAACAAATTTCAAAAAAATTAAAAGATACATATGAACACCAAGCTC
TCCCCCGCCTTCTGCAACTGTCTCAATAATTTTCTTCATCACTTCAGCATGCCTGCATGGGTGAACTGAA
CACATAGGAGGTGGTGGGAGATGAGGATGGTTTTCAATGGTCACTGTTTTCTTCACATGATCTTGACTGA
TGTCTTCATACATGTGCTCAACTGTTAAAGGCTGCCGTTGCTCATCATAGCCAAACAACCATAGCCGTGG
TGTCTGGTAATATTTGTCGTAAGTGATGTACAGATCGTATGTTCTCGTTTGTAAAATAGCATCTTCACCT
CCAGCGTCAGCCTTAGCTTTGCAGGCTTCCACTATTTTCCTTGTGTCTAGGGTAGCCTCATCTGTTTCCA
ACAATCCACTCTCTTCATATTCTTCCATGTCTGCAGCTTCCCCTTCATCTTCCTCGTCTTCTTCATCACA
CAGTGCTGAGCAATCTTGGAGTTTTATACTGTCCTTGCTTTCCAGTGTAATCTCCTTAACTGCTTCAGTA
ATTCCTGTAATACCTGTGTTGTGATATGTATCTACCCATCCCCCATCACCATCATCTTCTTCAATGATAG
CTTCCAATTCATCCGAATACTCCATCTGTTTACACCGCTTGTAGCATGGAACATTTTTGGTTACCAAAAA
TTGTTTGTCTGTCGGAAGATATGCCTTCACTTTCAATTCTTCCCCTGTAGCCCATTGCCATGTTGGACAG
TGGTGGACTAAGTGATCTCCAGCTGCCACAAACTCTTCTG
