>Addgene plasmid #26926 | pBABEpuro WT ATG3 | addgene partial sequence | sequence record 82955 | puro-variant-R 5'-gtgggcttgtactcggtcat-3'
AAAAAGCCTCCTCACTACTTCTGGAATAGCTCAGAGGCCGAGGCGGCCTCGGCCTCTGCATAAATAAAAA
AAATTAGTCAGCCATGGGGCGGAGAATGGGCGGAACTGGGCGGAGTTAGGGGCGGGATGGGCGGAGTTAG
GGGCGGGACTATGGTTGCTGACTAATTGAGATGCATGCTTTGCATACTTCTGCCTGCTGGGGAGCCTGGG
GACTTTCCACACCTGGTTGCTGACTAATTGAGATGCATGCTTTGCATACTTCTGCCTGCTGGGGAGCCTG
GGGACTTTCCACACCCTAACTGACACACATTCCACAGGGTCGACCACTGTGCTGGCGAATTCCGTCAATG
GTGATGGTGATGATGACCGGTACGCGTAGAATCGAGACCGAGGAGAGGGTTAGGGATAGGCTTACCTTCG
AACCGCGGGCCCTCTAGACTCGAGCGGCCGCAAATCATTGTGAAGTGTCTTGTGTAGTCATATTCTATTG
TTGGAATGACAGCTTGAACAAATTTCAAAAAAATTAAAAGATACATATGAACACCAAGCTCTCCCCCGCC
TTCTGCAACTGTCTCAATAATTTTCTTCATCACTTCAGCATGCCTGCATGGGTGAACTGAACACATAGGA
GGTGGTGGGAGATGAGGATGGTTTTCAATGGTCACTGTTTTCTTCACATGATCTTGACTGATGTCTTCAT
ACATGTGCTCAACTGTTAAAGGCTGCCGTTGCTCATCATAGCCAAACAACCATAGCCGTGGTGTCTGGTA
ATATTTGTCGTAAGTGATGTACAGATCGTATGTTCTCGTTTGTAAAATAGCATCTTCACCTCCAGCGTCA
GCCTTAGCTTTGCAGGCTTCCACTATTTTCCTTGTGTCTAGGGTAGCCTCATCTGTTT
